>Addgene plasmid #72826 | pMK288 (mAID-Bsr) | depositor full sequence | sequence record 133563 | pMK288 (mAID-Bsr) sequence 5051 bps
CTG
[124 nt withheld, positions 4-127]
C
[91 nt withheld, positions 129-219]
A
[49 nt withheld, positions 221-269]
CCTTTGACGTTGGAGTCCACGTTCTTT
[37 nt withheld, positions 297-333]
ACCCTATCTCGGTCTATTCTTTTGATTTATAAGGGATTTTGCCGATTTCGGCCTATTGGTTAAAAAATGA
GCTGATTTAACAAAAATTTAACGCGAATTTTAACAAAATATTAACGCTTACAATTTCCATTCGCCATTCA
GGCTGCGCAACTGTTGGGAAGGGCGATCGGTGCGGGCCTCTTCGCTATTACGCCAGCTGGCGAAAGGGGG
ATGTGCTGCAAGGCGATTAAGTTGGGTAACGCCAGGGTTTTCCCAGTCACGACGTTGTAAAACGACGGCC
AGTGAGCGCGCGTAATACGACTCACTATAGGGCGAATTGGAGCTCCCCGGGATCCGGTGCAGGCGCCAAG
GAGAAGAGTGCTTGTCCTAAAGATCCAGCCAAACCTCCGGCCAAGGCACAAGTTGTGGGATGGCCACCGG
TGAGATCATACCGGAAGAACGTGATGGTTTCCTGCCAAAAATCAAGCGGTGGCCCGGAGGCGGCGGCGTT
CGTGAAGGTATCAATGGACGGAGCACCGTACTTGAGGAAAATCGATTTGAGGATGTATAAATAATCTAGA
TAACTGATCATAATCAGCCATACCACATTTGTAGAGGTTTTACTTGCTTTAAAAAACCTCCCACACCTCC
CCCTGAACCTGAAACATAAAATGAATGCAATTGTTGTTGTTAACTTGTTTATTGCAGCTTATAATGGTTA
CAAATAAAGCAATAGCATCACAAATTTCACAAATAAAGCATTTTTTTCACTGCATTCTAGTTGTGGTTTG
TCCAAACTCATCAATGTATCTTAACGCGTCGATCATATTCAATAACCCTTAATATAACTTCGTATAATGT
ATGCTATACGAAGTTATTAGGTCTGAAGAGGAGTTTACGTCCAGCCAAGCTTAGGATCTCGACCTCGAAA
TTCTACCGGGTAGGGGAGGCGCTTTTCCCAAGGCAGTCTGGAGCATGCGCTTTAGCAGCCCCGCTGGGCA
CTTGGCGCTACACAAGTGGCCTCTGGCCTCGCACACATTCCACATCCACCGGTAGGCGCCAACCGACTCC
GTTCTTTGGTGGCCCCTTCGCGCCACCTTCTACTCCTCCCCTAGTCAGGAAGTTCCCCCCCGCCCCGCAG
CTCGCGTCGTGCAGGACGTGACAAATGGAAGTAGCACGTCTCACTAGTCTCGTGCAGATGGACAGCACCG
CTGAGCAATGGAAGCGGGTAGGCCTTTGGGGCAGCGGCCAATAGCAGCTTTGCTCCTTCGCTTTCTGGGC
TCAGAGGCTGGGAAGGGGTGGGTCCGGGGGCGGGCTCAGGGGCGGGCTCAGGGGCGGGGCGGGCGCCCGA
AGGTCCTCCGGAGGCCCGGCATTCTGCACGCTTCAAAAGCGCACGTCTGCCGCGCTGTTCTCCTCTTCCT
CATCTCCGGGCCTTTCGACCTGCATCCATCTAGATCTCGAGCAGCTGAAGCTTACCGCTAGCATGAAAAC
ATTTAACATTTCTCAACAAGATCTAGAATTAGTAGAAGTAGCGACAGAGAAGATTACAATGCTTTATGAG
GATAATAAACATCATGTGGGAGCGGCAATTCGTACGAAAACAGGAGAAATCATTTCGGCAGTACATATTG
AAGCGTATATAGGACGAGTAACTGTTTGTGCAGAAGCCATTGCGATTGGTAGTGCAGTTTCGAATGGACA
AAAGGATTTTGACACGATTGTAGCTGTTAGACACCCTTATTCTGACGAAGTAGATAGAAGTATTCGAGTG
GTAAGTCCTTGTGGTATGTGTAGGGAGTTGATTTCAGACTATGCACCAGATTGTTTTGTGTTAATAGAAA
TGAATGGCAAGTTAGTCAAAACTACGATTGAAGAACTCATTCCACTCAAATATACCCGAAATTAAGCTAG
CCGCCCGCCCCACGACCCGCAGCGCCCGACCGAAAGGAGCGCACGACCCCATGCATCGATGATATCAGAT
CCCCGGGATGCAGAAATTGATGATCTATTAAACAATAAAGATGTCCACTAAAATGGAAGTTTTTCCTGTC
ATACTTTGTTAAGAAGGGTGAGAACAGAGTACCTACATTTTGAATGGAAGGATTGGAGCTACGGGGGTGG
GGGTGGGGTGGGATTAGATAAATGCCTGCTCTTTACTGAAGGCTCTTTACTATTGCTTTATGATAATGTT
TCATAGTTGGATATCATAATTTAAACAAGCAAAACCAAATTAAGGGCCAGCTCATTCCTCCCACTCATGA
TCTATAGATCTATAGATCTCTCGTGGGATCATTGTTTTTCTCTTGATTCCCACTTTGTGGTTCTAAGTAC
TGTGGTTTCCAAATGTGTCAGTTTCATAGCCTGAAGAACGAGATCAGCAGCCTCTGTTCCACATACACTT
CATTCTCAGTATTGTTTTGCCAAGTTCTAATTCCATCAGAAGCTGGTCGAGATCCGGAACCCTTAATATA
ACTTCGTATAATGTATGCTATACGAAGTTATTAGGTCCCTCGAAGAGGTTCACTAGGATCCGGTACCCAG
CTTTTGTTCCCTTTAGTGAGGGTTAATTGCGCGCTTGGCGTAATCATGGTCATAGCTGTTTCCTGTGTGA
AATTGTTATCCGCTCACAATTCCACACAACATACGAGCCGGAAGCATAAAGTGTAAAGCCTGGGGTGCCT
AATGAGTGAGCTAACTCACATTAATTGCGTTGCGCTCACTGCCCGCTTTCCAGTCGGGAAACCTGTCGTG
CCAGCTGCATTAATGAATCGGCCAACGCGCGGGGAGAGGCGGTTTGCGTATTGGGCGCTCTTCCGCTTCC
TCGCTCACTGACTCGCTGCGCTCGGTCGTTCGGCTGCGGCGAGCGGTATCAGCTCACTCAAAGGCGGTAA
TACGGTTATCCACAGAATCAGGGGATAACGCAGGAAAGAACATGTGAGCAAAAGGCCAGCAAAAGGCCAG
GAACCGTAAAAAGGCCGCGTTGCTGGCGTTTTTCCATAGGCTCCGCCCCCCTGACGAGCATCACAAAAAT
CGACGCTCAAGTCAGAGGTGGCGAAACCCGACAGGACTATAAAGATACCAGGCGTTTCCCCCTGGAAGCT
CCCTCGTGCGCTCTCCTGTTCCGACCCTGCCGCTTACCGGATACCTGTCCGCCTTTCTCCCTTCGGGAAG
CGTGGCGCTTTCTCATAGCTCACGCTGTAGGTATCTCAGTTCGGTGTAGGTCGTTCGCTCCAAGCTGGGC
TGTGTGCACGAACCCCCCGTTCAGCCCGACCGCTGCGCCTTATCCGGTAACTATCGTCTTGAGTCCAACC
CGGTAAGACACGACTTATCGCCACTGGCAGCAGCCACTGGTAACAGGATTAGCAGAGCGAGGTATGTAGG
CGGTGCTACAGAGTTCTTGAAGTGGTGGCCTAACTACGGCTACACTAGAAGGACAGTATTTGGTATCTGC
GCTCTGCTGAAGCCAGTTACCTTCGGAAAAAGAGTTGGTAGCTCTTGATCCGGCAAACAAACCACCGCTG
GTAGCGGTGGTTTTTTTGTTTGCAAGCAGCAGATTACGCGCAGAAAAAAAGGATCTCAAGAAGATCCTTT
GATCTTTTCTACGGGGTCTGACGCTCAGTGGAACGAAAACTCACGTTAAGGGATTTTGGTCATGAGATTA
TCAAAAAGGATCTTCACCTAGATCCTTTTAAATTAAAAATGAAGTTTTAAATCAATCTAAAGTATATATG
AGTAAACTTGGTCTGACAGTTACCAATGCTTAATCAGTGAGGCACCTATCTCAGCGATCTGTCTATTTCG
TTCATCCATAGTTGCCTGACTCCCCGTCGTGTAGATAACTACGATACGGGAGGGCTTACCATCTGGCCCC
AGTGCTGCAATGATACCGCGAGACCCACGCTCACCGGCTCCAGATTTATCAGCAATAAACCAGCCAGCCG
GAAGGGCCGAGCGCAGAAGTGGTCCTGCAACTTTATCCGCCTCCATCCAGTCTATTAATTGTTGCCGGGA
AGCTAGAGTAAGTAGTTCGCCAGTTAATAGTTTGCGCAACGTTGTTGCCATTGCTACAGGCATCGTGGTG
TCACGCTCGTCGTTTGGTATGGCTTCATTCAGCTCCGGTTCCCAACGATCAAGGCGAGTTACATGATCCC
CCATGTTGTGCAAAAAAGCGGTTAGCTCCTTCGGTCCTCCGATCGTTGTCAGAAGTAAGTTGGCCGCAGT
GTTATCACTCATGGTTATGGCAGCACTGCATAATTCTCTTACTGTCATGCCATCCGTAAGATGCTTTTCT
GTGACTGGTGAGTACTCAACCAAGTCATTCTGAGAATAGTGTATGCGGCGACCGAGTTGCTCTTGCCCGG
CGTCAATACGGGATAATACCGCGCCACATAGCAGAACTTTAAAAGTGCTCATCATTGGAAAACGTTCTTC
GGGGCGAAAACTCTCAAGGATCTTACCGCTGTTGAGATCCAGTTCGATGTAACCCACTCGTGCACCCAAC
TGATCTTCAGCATCTTTTACTTTCACCAGCGTTTCTGGGTGAGCAAAAACAGGAAGGCAAAATGCCGCAA
AAAAGGGAATAAGGGCGACACGGAAATGTTGAATACTCATACTCTTCCTTTTTCAATATTATTGAAGCAT
TTATCAGGGTTATTGTCTCATGAGCGGATACATATTTGAATGTATTTAGAAAAATAAACAAATAGGGGTT
CCGCGCACATTTCCCCGAAAAGTGCCAC
Features (pLannotate 1.2.2; 19 found; start..end, strand, type, name):
      4..432     +  rep_origin     f1 ori (sequence partly withheld): f1 bacteriophage origin of replication; arrow indicates direction of (+) strand synthesis
    463..618     -  CDS            lacZα (fragment): LacZα fragment of β-galactosidase; lacZ fragment
    626..644     +  promoter       T7 promoter: promoter for bacteriophage T7 RNA polymerase
    681..884     +  CDS            mini-AID: minimal degron from the auxin-responsive IAA17 protein of Arabidopsis thaliana (Kubota et al., 2013) acts as an auxin-inducible degron (AID) in the presence of TIR1
    898..982     +  CDS            large T antigen (fragment): large T antigen from SV40 (simian virus 40)
   1005..1126    +  polyA_signal   SV40 poly(A) signal: SV40 polyadenylation signal
   1157..1190    -  protein_bind   loxP: Cre-mediated recombination occurs in the 8-bp core sequence (GCATACAT). Cre recombinase
   1251..1750    +  promoter       PGK promoter: mouse phosphoglycerate kinase 1 promoter
   1796..2215    +  CDS            bsr: BSR_BACCE - Experimental evidence at protein level: Swiss-Prot protein existence level 1. Catalyzes the deamination of the cytosine moiety of the antibiotics blasticidin S, cytomycin and acetylblasticidin S. From Bacillus cereus.
   2302..2754    +  polyA_signal   PGK poly(A) signal: mouse phosphoglycerate kinase 1 polyadenylation signal
   2781..2814    -  protein_bind   loxP: Cre-mediated recombination occurs in the 8-bp core sequence (GCATACAT). Cre recombinase
   2863..2881    -  promoter       T3 promoter: promoter for bacteriophage T3 RNA polymerase
   2926..2942    -  protein_bind   lac operator: The lac repressor binds to the lac operator to inhibit transcription in E. coli. This inhibition can be relieved by adding lactose or isopropyl-β-D-thiogalactopyranoside (IPTG). lac repressor encoded by lacI
   2950..2980    -  promoter       lac promoter: promoter for the E. coli lac operon
   2995..3016    -  protein_bind   CAP binding site: CAP binding activates transcription in the presence of cAMP. E. coli catabolite activator protein
   3029..3121    -  CDS            lacI (fragment): lac repressor; lacI; The lac repressor binds to the lac operator to inhibit transcription in E. coli. This inhibition can be relieved by adding lactose or isopropyl-β-D-thiogalactopyranoside (IPTG).
   3304..3892    -  rep_origin     ori: high-copy-number ColE1/pMB1/pBR322/pUC origin of replication
   4063..4923    -  CDS            AmpR: β-lactamase; bla; confers resistance to ampicillin, carbenicillin, and related antibiotics
   4924..5028    -  promoter       AmpR promoter: bla
