[The description below was written by a language model from this plasmid's Addgene catalogue record and pLannotate feature annotations shown in this document.]
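Description:
pMK288 (mAID-Bsr) is a 5,051 bp cassette plasmid built on pBluescript KS(-). It serves as a source of a degron-plus-marker module for building homology donors, which are used to tag endogenous genes at their C-termini by CRISPR/Cas9 knock-in. It is propagated in E. coli as a high-copy plasmid through its ColE1/pUC-type origin and selected with ampicillin (AmpR under the bla promoter). The backbone also retains the f1 origin, the interrupted lacZα/lac promoter region, and the flanking T7 and T3 promoters typical of pBluescript.

The roughly 2.2 kb insert sits between two preserved BamHI sites, so it can be excised or amplified as a unit. It begins with the mini-AID coding sequence, the minimal auxin-inducible degron derived from Arabidopsis IAA17. This has no promoter of its own because it is meant to be fused in frame to the end of a target gene's open reading frame. An SV40 polyadenylation signal follows, with an adjacent annotated fragment of SV40 large T antigen sequence. Downstream is a blasticidin resistance cassette, in which the mouse PGK promoter drives bsr (blasticidin S deaminase from Bacillus cereus) and a PGK poly(A) signal terminates it. The cassette is flanked by two loxP sites in the same orientation, which should allow Cre-mediated removal of the marker after clone selection.

In use, homology arms for the gene of interest are added around the cassette, and integrants are selected with blasticidin in vertebrate cells; the record lists human, mouse, rat and chicken. In cells expressing the TIR1 F-box protein, adding auxin triggers rapid degradation of the mAID-tagged protein. The plasmid does not itself encode Cas9, a guide RNA or TIR1.
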