Addgene plasmid #72826: pMK288 (mAID-Bsr)
Purpose: C-terminal tagging with mAID using CRISPR/Cas9
Depositing lab: Masato Kanemaki. Depositing organization: National Institute of Genetics. Publication: Rapid Protein Depletion in Human Cells by Auxin-Inducible Degron Tagging with Short Homology Donors. Natsume T, Kiyomitsu T, Saga Y, Kanemaki MT. Cell Rep. 2016 Apr 5;15(1):210-8. doi: 10.1016/j.celrep.2016.03.001. Epub 2016 Mar 24. PubMed 27052166.
Backbone
  Vector backbone: pBluescript KS(-)
  Backbone size w/o insert (bp): 2875
  Total vector size (bp): 5051
  Vector type: Mammalian Expression, CRISPR
  Selectable markers: Blasticidin
Growth in bacteria
  Bacterial resistance: Ampicillin, 100 μg/mL
  Growth temperature: 37°C
  Growth strain: DH5alpha
  Copy number: High Copy
Gene/Insert
  Gene/Insert name: mAID-Bsr
  Species: H. sapiens (human), M. musculus (mouse), R. norvegicus (rat), G. gallus (chicken)
  Insert size (bp): 2176
  Tag / fusion protein: mAID (C terminal on backbone)
  Cloning method: Restriction Enzyme; 5′ cloning site BamHI (not destroyed); 3′ cloning site BamHI (not destroyed)
  Sequencing primers: 5′ GTAAAACGACGGCCAGT; 3′ GGAAACAGCTATGACCATG
Terms and licenses: Academic/Nonprofit Terms; Industry Terms: Not Available to Industry
Depositor comments: This vector can be used for the construction of donor vectors for tagging with mAID.
How to cite: pMK288 (mAID-Bsr) was a gift from Masato Kanemaki (Addgene plasmid # 72826 ; http://n2t.net/addgene:72826 ; RRID:Addgene_72826)
