>Addgene plasmid #72826 | pMK288 (mAID-Bsr) | addgene partial sequence | sequence record 138245 | pUC-3 5'-GCCATTCGCCATTCAGGCTGCGCAACTGTT-3'
GGCGATCGGTGCGGGCCTCTTCGCTATTACGCCAGCTGGCGAAAGGGGGATGTGCTGCAAGGCGATTAAG
TTGGGTAACGCCAGGGTTTTCCCAGTCACGACGTTGTAAAACGACGGCCAGTGAGCGCGCGTAATACGAC
TCACTATAGGGCGAATTGGAGCTCCCCGGGATCCGGTGCAGGCGCCAAGGAGAAGAGTGCTTGTCCTAAA
GATCCAGCCAAACCTCCGGCCAAGGCACAAGTTGTGGGATGGCCACCGGTGAGATCATACCGGAAGAACG
TGATGGTTTCCTGCCAAAAATCAAGCGGTGGCCCGGAGGCGGCGGCGTTCGTGAAGGTATCAATGGACGG
AGCACCGTACTTGAGGAAAATCGATTTGAGGATGTATAAATAATCTAGATAACTGATCATAATCAGCCAT
ACCACATTTGTAGAGGTTTTACTTGCTTTAAAAAACCTCCCACACCTCCCCCTGAACCTGAAACATAAAA
TGAATGCAATTGTTGTTGTTAACTTGTTTATTGCAGCTTATAATGGTTACAAATAAAGCAATAGCATCAC
AAATTTCACAAATAAAGCATTTTTTTCACTGCATTCTAGTTGTGGTTTGTCCAAACTCATCAATGTATCT
TAACGCGTCGATCATATTCAATAACCCTTAATATAACTTCGTATAATGTATGCTATACGAAGTTATTAGG
TCTGAAGAGGAGTTTACGTCCAGCCAAGCTTAGGATCTCGACCTCGAAATTCTACCGGGTAGGGGAGGCG
CTTTTCCCAAGGCAGTCTGGAGCATGCGCTTTAGCAGCCCCGCTGGGCACTTGGCGCTACACAAGTGGCC
TCTGGCCTCGCACACATTCCACATCCACCGGTAGGCGCCAACCGACTCCGTTCTTTGGTGGCCCCTTCGC
GCCACCTTCTACTCCTCCCCTAGTCAGGAAGTTCCCCCCCGCCCCGCAGCTCGCGTCGTGCAGGACGTGA
CAAATGGAAGTAGCACGTCTCACTAGTCTCGTGCAGATGGACAGCACCGCTGAGCAATGGAAGCGGGTAG
GCCTTTGGGGCAGCGGCCAATAGCAGCTTTGCTCCTTCGCTTTCTGGGCTCA
