>Addgene plasmid #72826 | pMK288 (mAID-Bsr) | addgene partial sequence | sequence record 138251 | mPGK-F 5'-cattctgcacgcttcaaaag-3'
GCGCTGTTCTCCTCTTCCTCATCTCCGGGCCTTTCGACCTGCATCCATCTAGATCTCGAGCAGCTGAAGC
TTACCGCTAGCATGAAAACATTTAACATTTCTCAACAAGATCTAGAATTAGTAGAAGTAGCGACAGAGAA
GATTACAATGCTTTATGAGGATAATAAACATCATGTGGGAGCGGCAATTCGTACGAAAACAGGAGAAATC
ATTTCGGCAGTACATATTGAAGCGTATATAGGACGAGTAACTGTTTGTGCAGAAGCCATTGCGATTGGTA
GTGCAGTTTCGAATGGACAAAAGGATTTTGACACGATTGTAGCTGTTAGACACCCTTATTCTGACGAAGT
AGATAGAAGTATTCGAGTGGTAAGTCCTTGTGGTATGTGTAGGGAGTTGATTTCAGACTATGCACCAGAT
TGTTTTGTGTTAATAGAAATGAATGGCAAGTTAGTCAAAACTACGATTGAAGAACTCATTCCACTCAAAT
ATACCCGAAATTAAGCTAGCCGCCCGCCCCACGACCCGCAGCGCCCGACCGAAAGGAGCGCACGACCCCA
TGCATCGATGATATCAGATCCCCGGGATGCAGAAATTGATGATCTATTAAACAATAAAGATGTCCACTAA
AATGGAAGTTTTTCCTGTCATACTTTGTTAAGAAGGGTGAGAACAGAGTACCTACATTTTGAATGGAAGG
ATTGGAGCTACGGGGGTGGGGGTGGGGTGGGATTAGATAAATGCCTGCTCTTTACTGAAGGCTCTTTACT
ATTGCTTTATGATAATGTTTCATAGTTGGATATCATAATTTAAACAAGCAAAACCAAATTAAGGGCCAGC
TCATTCCTCCCACTCATGATCTATAGATCTATAGATCTCTCGTGGGATCATTGTTTTTCTCTTGATTCCC
ACTTTGTGGTTCTAAGTACTGTGGTTTCCAAATGTGTCAGTTTCATAGCCTGAAGAACGAGATCAGCAGC
CTCTGTTCCACATACACTTCATTCTCAGTATTGTTTTGCCAAGTTCTAATTCCATCAGAAGCTGGTCGAG
ATCCGGAACCCTTA
